Addgene plasmid #15658: HybridJ-IRES-tauGFP LNL TV
Depositing lab: Peter Mombaerts. Depositing organization: Rockefeller University. Publication: A contextual model for axonal sorting into glomeruli in the mouse olfactory system. Feinstein P, Mombaerts P. Cell. 2004 Jun 11. 117(6):817-31. 10.1016/j.cell.2004.05.011 PubMed 15186781.
Backbone
  Vector backbone: pBS
  Backbone size w/o insert (bp): 3000
  Vector type: high copy number
Growth in bacteria
  Bacterial resistance: Ampicillin, 100 μg/mL
  Growth temperature: 37°C
  Growth strain: DH5alpha
  Copy number: High Copy
Gene/Insert
  Gene/Insert name: HybridJ-IRES-tauGFP LNL TV
  Species: M. musculus (mouse)
  Insert size (bp): 13600
  Cloning method: Restriction Enzyme
  Sequencing primers: 5′ M13; 3′ reverse
Terms and licenses: Academic/Nonprofit Terms; Industry Terms: Not Available to Industry
Depositor comments: The mouse strain that was derived from this plasmid is available from The Jackson Laboratory: http://jaxmice.jax.org/strain/006622.html
How to cite: HybridJ-IRES-tauGFP LNL TV was a gift from Peter Mombaerts (Addgene plasmid # 15658 ; http://n2t.net/addgene:15658 ; RRID:Addgene_15658)
