[The description below was written by a language model from this plasmid's Addgene catalogue record.]
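Description:
HybridJ-IRES-tauGFP LNL TV is a mouse gene-targeting vector ("TV") built in the pBS (pBluescript-type) backbone, a roughly 3 kb high-copy bacterial cloning plasmid propagated in E. coli under ampicillin selection. It carries a large insert of about 13.6 kb of mouse-derived sequence, cloned by restriction enzyme methods and flanked by the standard M13 forward and reverse sequencing primer sites of the backbone. No feature table is available for this entry, so the exact boundaries of the homology arms, the targeted locus, and the composition of the "HybridJ" coding sequence are not stated. The associated publication concerns axonal sorting into glomeruli in the mouse olfactory system, which suggests that HybridJ is one of a series of hybrid or modified sequences studied in that context, but the record does not define it.

The construct name indicates the overall design. An internal ribosome entry site (IRES) placed after the HybridJ sequence would allow cap-independent translation of a second cistron, tauGFP, from the same transcript. Fusing GFP to the microtubule-associated protein tau is a common way to carry fluorescence into axons, so that the projections of expressing neurons can be visualised. "LNL" conventionally denotes a loxP-neo-loxP cassette, a neomycin-resistance marker for selecting targeted embryonic stem cells that Cre recombinase can later excise, although the record does not spell this out. No promoter is listed, which is consistent with expression being driven from the endogenous locus after homologous recombination. According to the depositor comments, a mouse strain derived from this plasmid is available from a public repository, confirming its use in generating a knock-in line.
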