>Addgene plasmid #15658 | HybridJ-IRES-tauGFP LNL TV | addgene partial sequence | sequence record 22122 | 15658 with M13F
AGCTCCCGCGGCGCGGCCGCTCTAGAACTGGTGGATCCCCCGGGCTGCAGCCCAATGTGGAATTCGCCCT
TCCCTTAACCTATCCTACAACCAACTAATACACATACCCCACTTCCTACCACAAAACCTAAAACACCTAA
CACTACACCACGACCACATCGAACGCATCCCTAACTACGCGTTCGCGCACATAAAACCATACCTAAAATT
CCTACACCTATCCCACAACAAGGGCGAATTCCACAGTGGATATCAAGCTTATCGATACCGTCGACCTCGA
GGGGGGGCCCGGTACCCAGCTTTTGTTCCCTTTAGTGAGGGTTAATTGCGCGCTTGGCGTAATCATGGTC
ATAGCTGTTTCCTGTGTGAAATTGTTATCCGCTCACAATTCCACACAACATACGAGCCGGGAGCATAAAG
TGTAAAGCCTGGGGTGCCTACTGAGTGAGCTAACTCACATTAATTGCGTTGCGCTCACTGCCCGCTTTCC
AGTCGGGAAACCTGTCGTGCCAGCTGCATTAATGAATCGGCCAACGCGCGGGGAGAGGCGGTTTGCGTAT
TGGGCGCTCTACCGCTTCCTCGCTCACTGACTCGCTGCGCTCGGTCGTTCGGCTGCGGCGAGC
